Addgene plasmid #198380: N-terminal 3X Flag Human CASP9 C287A Mutant
Purpose: Expresses Human N-Terminal 3X Flag CASP9 Catalytic Mutant in Mammalian Cells
Depositing lab: Hannah Rabinowich. Depositing organization: University of Pittsburgh (University, School of Medicine, and Cancer Institute). Publication: Involvement of CASP9 (caspase 9) in IGF2R/CI-MPR endosomal transport. Han J, Goldstein LA, Hou W, Watkins SC, Rabinowich H. Autophagy. 2021 Jun;17(6):1393-1409. doi: 10.1080/15548627.2020.1761742. Epub 2020 May 25. PubMed 32397873.
Backbone
  Vector backbone: pCR3.1
  Backbone manufacturer: Invitrogen
  Backbone size w/o insert (bp): 4994
  Total vector size (bp): 6349
  Vector type: Mammalian Expression
  Selectable markers: Neomycin (select with G418)
Growth in bacteria
  Bacterial resistance: Ampicillin, 100 μg/mL
  Growth temperature: 37°C
  Growth strain: DH5alpha
  Copy number: High Copy
Gene/Insert
  Gene/Insert name: N-Terminal 3X Flag Human Caspase-9 C287A Mutant (alt name: CASP-9; ICE-LAP6; Mch6; APAF-3)
  Species: H. sapiens (human)
  Insert size (bp): 1355
  Mutation: Changed Cysteine 287 to Alanine to eliminate protease activity
  GenBank ID: NM_001229
  Entrez Gene: CASP9 (a.k.a. APAF-3, APAF3, ICE-LAP6, MCH6, PPP1R56)
  Promoter: CMV
  Tag / fusion protein: 3X Flag (N terminal on insert)
  Cloning method: Restriction Enzyme; 5′ cloning site BamHI (not destroyed); 3′ cloning site XhoI (destroyed during cloning)
  Sequencing primers: 5′ CGCAAATGGGCGGTAGGCGTG; 3′ TAGAAGGCACAGTCGAGG
Terms and licenses: Academic/Nonprofit Terms; Industry Terms: Not Available to Industry
How to cite: N-terminal 3X Flag Human CASP9 C287A Mutant was a gift from Hannah Rabinowich (Addgene plasmid # 198380 ; http://n2t.net/addgene:198380 ; RRID:Addgene_198380)
