[The description below was written by a language model from this plasmid's Addgene catalogue record and pLannotate feature annotations shown in this document.]
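Description:
N-terminal 3X Flag Human CASP9 C287A Mutant is a mammalian expression plasmid built on the Invitrogen pCR3.1 backbone, about 6.35 kb in total. It is propagated in E. coli as a high-copy plasmid through a ColE1/pUC-type origin and selected with ampicillin via the β-lactamase gene. An f1 phage origin is also present, which in principle allows single-stranded DNA production. For selection in mammalian cells, an SV40 enhancer/early promoter drives the Tn5 aminoglycoside phosphotransferase (NeoR/KanR), followed by an HSV TK polyadenylation signal, so stably transfected cells can be selected with G418. The automated annotation also flags several short fragments (a truncated HIV-1 LTR piece, a partial ble sequence, and small SV40 and bGH pieces). These appear to be backbone remnants or brief sequence matches rather than functional parts.

The payload is a roughly 1.36 kb insert encoding human caspase-9 (CASP9) fused at its N terminus to a 3xFLAG epitope tag, which includes an enterokinase cleavage site. Transcription is driven by the CMV immediate-early enhancer and promoter and terminated by the bovine growth hormone polyadenylation signal. A T7 promoter upstream of the coding sequence could support in vitro transcription. Cysteine 287 is changed to alanine, which eliminates protease activity. The insert was placed between BamHI and XhoI sites, with the XhoI site destroyed during cloning. The construct expresses a FLAG-detectable, protease-dead caspase-9, useful as a catalytically inactive comparison to the active enzyme. The associated publication examined caspase-9 involvement in IGF2R/CI-MPR endosomal transport.
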