Features (pLannotate 1.2.2; 18 found; start..end, strand, type, name):
     10..389     +  enhancer       CMV enhancer: human cytomegalovirus immediate early enhancer
    390..593     +  promoter       CMV promoter: human cytomegalovirus (CMV) immediate early promoter
    589..622     +  LTR            5' LTR (truncated) (fragment): truncated 5' long terminal repeat (LTR) from HIV-1
    638..656     +  promoter       T7 promoter: promoter for bacteriophage T7 RNA polymerase
    716..781     +  CDS            3xFLAG: three tandem FLAG® epitope tags, followed by an enterokinase cleavage site
    782..2029    +  CDS            CASP9: CASP9_HUMAN - Also known as MCH6. Experimental evidence at protein level: Swiss-Prot protein existence level 1. Isoform 2 lacks activity is an dominant-negative inhibitor of caspase-9. From Homo sapiens (Human).
   2108..2332    +  polyA_signal   bGH poly(A) signal: bovine growth hormone polyadenylation signal
   2336..2354    +  promoter       SV40 promoter (fragment): SV40 enhancer and early promoter
   2464..3052    -  rep_origin     ori: high-copy-number ColE1/pMB1/pBR322/pUC origin of replication
   3274..3290    +  polyA_signal   bGH poly(A) signal (fragment): bovine growth hormone polyadenylation signal
   3381..3428    -  polyA_signal   HSV TK poly(A) signal: herpes simplex virus thymidine kinase polyadenylation signal (Cole and Stacy, 1985)
   3487..3639    -  CDS            ble (fragment): BLE_KLEPN - Experimental evidence at protein level: Swiss-Prot protein existence level 1. Binding protein with a strong affinity to the bleomycin family of antibiotics. Binds to CL990; an antimitotic-antibiotic compound. From Klebsiella pneumoniae.
   3660..4454    -  CDS            NeoR/KanR: aminoglycoside phosphotransferase from Tn5; aph(3')-II (or nptII); confers resistance to neomycin, kanamycin, and G418 (Geneticin®)
   4489..4846    -  promoter       SV40 promoter: SV40 enhancer and early promoter
   4848..4865    -  promoter       AmpR promoter (fragment): bla
   4906..5766    -  CDS            AmpR: β-lactamase; bla; confers resistance to ampicillin, carbenicillin, and related antibiotics
   5767..5871    -  promoter       AmpR promoter: bla
   5898..6326    +  rep_origin     f1 ori (sequence partly withheld): f1 bacteriophage origin of replication; arrow indicates direction of (+) strand synthesis
>Addgene plasmid #198380 | N-terminal 3X Flag Human CASP9 C287A Mutant | addgene full sequence | sequence record 390258 | Addgene NGS Result
GCGCGCGTTGACATTGATTATTGACTAGTTATTAATAGTAATCAATTACGGGGTCATTAGTTCATAGCCC
ATATATGGAGTTCCGCGTTACATAACTTACGGTAAATGGCCCGCCTGGCTGACCGCCCAACGACCCCCGC
CCATTGACGTCAATAATGACGTATGTTCCCATAGTAACGCCAATAGGGACTTTCCATTGACGTCAATGGG
TGGAGTATTTACGGTAAACTGCCCACTTGGCAGTACATCAAGTGTATCATATGCCAAGTACGCCCCCTAT
TGACGTCAATGACGGTAAATGGCCCGCCTGGCATTATGCCCAGTACATGACCTTATGGGACTTTCCTACT
TGGCAGTACATCTACGTATTAGTCATCGCTATTACCATGGTGATGCGGTTTTGGCAGTACATCAATGGGC
GTGGATAGCGGTTTGACTCACGGGGATTTCCAAGTCTCCACCCCATTGACGTCAATGGGAGTTTGTTTTG
GCACCAAAATCAACGGGACTTTCCAAAATGTCGTAACAACTCCGCCCCATTGACGCAAATGGGCGGTAGG
CGTGTACGGTGGGAGGTCTATATAAGCAGAGCTCTCTGGCTAACTAGAGAACCCACTGCTTACTGGCTTA
TCGAAATTAATACGACTCACTATAGGGAGACCCAAGCTGGCTAGCGTTTAAACTTAAGCTTGGTACCGAG
CTCGGATCCGCCATGGACTACAAAGACCATGACGGTGATTATAAAGATCATGACATCGATTACAAGGATG
ACGATGACAAGATGGACGAAGCGGATCGGCGGCTCCTGCGGCGGTGCCGGCTGCGGCTGGTGGAAGAGCT
GCAGGTGGACCAGCTCTGGGACGCCCTGCTGAGCCGCGAGCTGTTCAGGCCCCATATGATCGAGGACATC
CAGCGGGCAGGCTCTGGATCTCGGCGGGATCAGGCCAGGCAGCTGATCATAGATCTGGAGACTCGAGGGA
GTCAGGCTCTTCCTTTGTTCATCTCCTGCTTAGAGGACACAGGCCAGGACATGCTGGCTTCGTTTCTGCG
AACTAACAGGCAAGCAGCAAAGTTGTCGAAGCCAACCCTAGAAAACCTTACCCCAGTGGTGCTCAGACCA
GAGATTCGCAAACCAGAGGTTCTCAGACCGGAAACACCCAGACCAGTGGACATTGGTTCTGGAGGATTTG
GTGATGTCGGTGCTCTTGAGAGTTTGAGGGGAAATGCAGATTTGGCTTACATCCTGAGCATGGAGCCCTG
TGGCCACTGCCTCATTATCAACAATGTGAACTTCTGCCGTGAGTCCGGGCTCCGCACCCGCACTGGCTCC
AACATCGACTGTGAGAAGTTGCGGCGTCGCTTCTCCTCGCTGCATTTCATGGTGGAGGTGAAGGGCGACC
TGACTGCCAAGAAAATGGTGCTGGCTTTGCTGGAGCTGGCGCAGCAGGACCACGGTGCTCTGGACTGCTG
CGTGGTGGTCATTCTCTCTCACGGCTGTCAGGCCAGCCACCTGCAGTTCCCAGGGGCTGTCTACGGCACA
GATGGATGCCCTGTGTCGGTCGAGAAGATTGTGAACATCTTCAATGGGACCAGCTGCCCCAGCCTGGGAG
GGAAGCCCAAGCTCTTTTTCATCCAGGCCGCGGGTGGGGAGCAGAAAGACCATGGGTTTGAGGTGGCCTC
CACTTCCCCTGAAGACGAGTCCCCTGGCAGTAACCCCGAGCCAGATGCCACCCCGTTCCAGGAAGGTTTG
AGGACCTTCGACCAGCTGGACGCCATATCTAGTTTGCCCACACCCAGTGACATCTTTGTGTCCTACTCTA
CTTTCCCAGGTTTTGTTTCCTGGAGGGACCCCAAGAGTGGCTCCTGGTACGTTGAGACCCTGGACGACAT
CTTTGAGCAGTGGGCTCACTCTGAAGACCTGCAGTCCCTCCTGCTTAGGGTCGCTAATGCTGTTTCGGTG
AAAGGGATTTATAAACAGATGCCTGGTTGCTTTAATTTCCTCCGGAAAAAACTTTTCTTTAAAACATCAT
AAGGCCAGGGCCCCTCACCCTGCCTTATCTTGCAGTCGAGTCTAGAGGGCCCGTTTAAACCCGCTGATCA
GCCTCGACTGTGCCTTCTAGTTGCCAGCCATCTGTTGTTTGCCCCTCCCCCGTGCCTTCCTTGACCCTGG
AAGGTGCCACTCCCACTGTCCTTTCCTAATAAAATGAGGAAATTGCATCGCATTGTCTGAGTAGGTGTCA
TTCTATTCTGGGGGGTGGGGTGGGGCAGGACAGCAAGGGGGAGGATTGGGAAGACAATAGCAGGCATGCT
GGGGATGCGGTGGGCTCTATGGCTTCTGAGGCGGAAAGAACCAGTGGCGGTAATACGGTTATCCACAGAA
TCAGGGGATAACGCAGGAAAGAACATGTGAGCAAAAGGCCAGCAAAAGGCCAGGAACCGTAAAAAGGCCG
CGTTGCTGGCGTTTTTCCATAGGCTCCGCCCCCCTGACGAGCATCACAAAAATCGACGCTCAAGTCAGAG
GTGGCGAAACCCGACAGGACTATAAAGATACCAGGCGTTTCCCCCTGGAAGCTCCCTCGTGCGCTCTCCT
GTTCCGACCCTGCCGCTTACCGGATACCTGTCCGCCTTTCTCCCTTCGGGAAGCGTGGCGCTTTCTCATA
GCTCACGCTGTAGGTATCTCAGTTCGGTGTAGGTCGTTCGCTCCAAGCTGGGCTGTGTGCACGAACCCCC
CGTTCAGCCCGACCGCTGCGCCTTATCCGGTAACTATCGTCTTGAGTCCAACCCGGTAAGACACGACTTA
TCGCCACTGGCAGCAGCCACTGGTAACAGGATTAGCAGAGCGAGGTATGTAGGCGGTGCTACAGAGTTCT
TGAAGTGGTGGCCTAACTACGGCTACACTAGAAGAACAGTATTTGGTATCTGCGCTCTGCTGAAGCCAGT
TACCTTCGGAAAAAGAGTTGGTAGCTCTTGATCCGGCAAACAAACCACCGCTGGTAGCGGTGGTTTTTTT
GTTTGCAAGCAGCAGATTACGCGCAGAAAAAAAGGATCTCAAGAAGATCCTTTGATCTTTTCTACGGGGT
CTGACGCTCAGTGGAACGAAAACTCACGTTAAGGGATTTTGGTCATGAGATTATCAAAAAGGATCTTCAC
CTAGATCCTTTTAAATTAAAAATGAAGTTTTAAATCAATCTAAAGTATATATGAGTAACCTGAGGCTATG
GCAGGGCCTGCCGCCCCGACGTTGGCTGCGAGCCCTGGGCCTTCACCCGAACTTGGGGGGTGGGGTGGGG
AAAAGGAAGAAACGCGGGCGTATTGGCCCCAATGGGGTCTCGGTGGGGTATCGACAGAGTGCCAGCCCTG
GGACCGAACCCCGCGTTTATGAACAAACGACCCAACACCGTGCGTTTTATTCTGTCTTTTTATTGCCGTC
ATAGCGCGGGTTCCTTCCGGTATTGTCTCCTTCCGTGTTTCAGTTAGCCTCCCCCTAGGGTGGGCGAAGA
ACTCCAGCATGAGATCCCCGCGCTGGAGGATCATCCAGCCGGCGTCCCGGAAAACGATTCCGAAGCCCAA
CCTTTCATAGAAGGCGGCGGTGGAATCGAAATCTCGTGATGGCAGGTTGGGCGTCGCTTGGTCGGTCATT
TCGAACCCCAGAGTCCCGCTCAGAAGAACTCGTCAAGAAGGCGATAGAAGGCGATGCGCTGCGAATCGGG
AGCGGCGATACCGTAAAGCACGAGGAAGCGGTCAGCCCATTCGCCGCCAAGCTCTTCAGCAATATCACGG
GTAGCCAACGCTATGTCCTGATAGCGGTCCGCCACACCCAGCCGGCCACAGTCGATGAATCCAGAAAAGC
GGCCATTTTCCACCATGATATTCGGCAAGCAGGCATCGCCATGGGTCACGACGAGATCCTCGCCGTCGGG
CATGCTCGCCTTGAGCCTGGCGAACAGTTCGGCTGGCGCGAGCCCCTGATGCTCTTCGTCCAGATCATCC
TGATCGACAAGACCGGCTTCCATCCGAGTACGTGCTCGCTCGATGCGATGTTTCGCTTGGTGGTCGAATG
GGCAGGTAGCCGGATCAAGCGTATGCAGCCGCCGCATTGCATCAGCCATGATGGATACTTTCTCGGCAGG
AGCAAGGTGAGATGACAGGAGATCCTGCCCCGGCACTTCGCCCAATAGCAGCCAGTCCCTTCCCGCTTCA
GTGACAACGTCGAGCACAGCTGCGCAAGGAACGCCCGTCGTGGCCAGCCACGATAGCCGCGCTGCCTCGT
CTTGCAGTTCATTCAGGGCACCGGACAGGTCGGTCTTGACAAAAAGAACCGGGCGCCCCTGCGCTGACAG
CCGGAACACGGCGGCATCAGAGCAGCCGATTGTCTGTTGTGCCCAGTCATAGCCGAATAGCCTCTCCACC
CAAGCGGCCGGAGAACCTGCGTGCAATCCATCTTGTTCAATCATGCGAAACGATCCTCATCCTGTCTCTT
GATCGATCTTTGCAAAAGCCTAGGCCTCCAAAAAAGCCTCCTCACTACTTCTGGAATAGCTCAGAGGCCG
AGGCGGCCTCGGCCTCTGCATAAATAAAAAAAATTAGTCAGCCATGGGGCGGAGAATGGGCGGAACTGGG
CGGAGTTAGGGGCGGGATGGGCGGAGTTAGGGGCGGGACTATGGTTGCTGACTAATTGAGATGCATGCTT
TGCATACTTCTGCCTGCTGGGGAGCCTGGGGACTTTCCACACCTGGTTGCTGACTAATTGAGATGCATGC
TTTGCATACTTCTGCCTGCTGGGGAGCCTGGGGACTTTCCACACCCTAACTGACACACATTCCACAGCTG
GTTCTTTCCGCCTCAGGACTCTTCCTTTTTCAATAAATCAATCTAAAGTATATATGAGTAAACTTGGTCT
GACAGTTACCAATGCTTAATCAGTGAGGCACCTATCTCAGCGATCTGTCTATTTCGTTCATCCATAGTTG
CCTGACTCCCCGTCGTGTAGATAACTACGATACGGGAGGGCTTACCATCTGGCCCCAGTGCTGCAATGAT
ACCGCGAGACCCACGCTCACCGGCTCCAGATTTATCAGCAATAAACCAGCCAGCCGGAAGGGCCGAGCGC
AGAAGTGGTCCTGCAACTTTATCCGCCTCCATCCAGTCTATTAATTGTTGCCGGGAAGCTAGAGTAAGTA
GTTCGCCAGTTAATAGTTTGCGCAACGTTGTTGCCATTGCTACAGGCATCGTGGTGTCACGCTCGTCGTT
TGGTATGGCTTCATTCAGCTCCGGTTCCCAACGATCAAGGCGAGTTACATGATCCCCCATGTTGTGCAAA
AAAGCGGTTAGCTCCTTCGGTCCTCCGATCGTTGTCAGAAGTAAGTTGGCCGCAGTGTTATCACTCATGG
TTATGGCAGCACTGCATAATTCTCTTACTGTCATGCCATCCGTAAGATGCTTTTCTGTGACTGGTGAGTA
CTCAACCAAGTCATTCTGAGAATAGTGTATGCGGCGACCGAGTTGCTCTTGCCCGGCGTCAATACGGGAT
AATACCGCGCCACATAGCAGAACTTTAAAAGTGCTCATCATTGGAAAACGTTCTTCGGGGCGAAAACTCT
CAAGGATCTTACCGCTGTTGAGATCCAGTTCGATGTAACCCACTCGTGCACCCAACTGATCTTCAGCATC
TTTTACTTTCACCAGCGTTTCTGGGTGAGCAAAAACAGGAAGGCAAAATGCCGCAAAAAAGGGAATAAGG
GCGACACGGAAATGTTGAATACTCATACTCTTCCTTTTTCAATATTATTGAAGCATTTATCAGGGTTATT
GTCTCATGAGCGGATACATATTTGAATGTATTTAGAAAAATAAACAAATAGGGGTTCCGCGCACATTTCC
CCGAAAAGTGCCACCTG
[124 nt withheld, positions 5898-6021]
C
[91 nt withheld, positions 6023-6113]
A
[49 nt withheld, positions 6115-6163]
CCTTTGACGTTGGAGTCCACGTTCTTT
[37 nt withheld, positions 6191-6227]
ACCCTATCTCGGTCTATTCTTTTGATTTATAAGGGATTTTGCCGATTTCGGCCTATTGGTTAAAAAATGA
GCTGATTTAACAAAAATTTAACGCGAATTTTAACAAAATATTAACGCTTACAATTTAC
