>Addgene plasmid #198380 | N-terminal 3X Flag Human CASP9 C287A Mutant | depositor partial sequence | sequence record 384346 | Complete open reading frame of human CASP9 mutant plus N-terminal 3X Flag tag
AAGCTTGGTACCGAGCTCGGATCCGCCATGGACTACAAAGACCATGACGGTGATTATAAAGATCATGACA
TCGATTACAAGGATGACGATGACAAGATGGACGAAGCGGATCGGCGGCTCCTGCGGCGGTGCCGGCTGCG
GCTGGTGGAAGAGCTGCAGGTGGACCAGCTCTGGGACGCCCTGCTGAGCCGCGAGCTGTTCAGGCCCCAT
ATGATCGAGGACATCCAGCGGGCAGGCTCTGGATCTCGGCGGGATCAGGCCAGGCAGCTGATCATAGATC
TGGAGACTCGAGGGAGTCAGGCTCTTCCTTTGTTCATCTCCTGCTTAGAGGACACAGGCCAGGACATGCT
GGCTTCGTTTCTGCGAACTAACAGGCAAGCAGCAAAGTTGTCGAAGCCAACCCTAGAAAACCTTACCCCA
GTGGTGCTCAGACCAGAGATTCGCAAACCAGAGGTTCTCAGACCGGAAACACCCAGACCAGTGGACATTG
GTTCTGGAGGATTTGGTGATGTCGGTGCTCTTGAGAGTTTGAGGGGAAATGCAGATTTGGCTTACATCCT
GAGCATGGAGCCCTGTGGCCACTGCCTCATTATCAACAATGTGAACTTCTGCCGTGAGTCCGGGCTCCGC
ACCCGCACTGGCTCCAACATCGACTGTGAGAAGTTGCGGCGTCGCTTCTCCTCGCTGCATTTCATGGTGG
AGGTGAAGGGCGACCTGACTGCCAAGAAAATGGTGCTGGCTTTGCTGGAGCTGGCGCAGCAGGACCACGG
TGCTCTGGACTGCTGCGTGGTGGTCATTCTCTCTCACGGCTGTCAGGCCAGCCACCTGCAGTTCCCAGGG
GCTGTCTACGGCACAGATGGATGCCCTGTGTCGGTCGAGAAGATTGTGAACATCTTCAATGGGACCAGCT
GCCCCAGCCTGGGAGGGAAGCCCAAGCTCTTTTTCATCCAGGCCGCGGGTGGGGAGCAGAAAGACCATGG
GTTTGAGGTGGCCTCCACTTCCCCTGAAGACGAGTCCCCTGGCAGTAACCCCGAGCCAGATGCCACCCCG
TTCCAGGAAGGTTTGAGGACCTTCGACCAGCTGGACGCCATATCTAGTTTGCCCACACCCAGTGACATCT
TTGTGTCCTACTCTACTTTCCCAGGTTTTGTTTCCTGGAGGGACCCCAAGAGTGGCTCCTGGTACGTTGA
GACCCTGGACGACATCTTTGAGCAGTGGGCTCACTCTGAAGACCTGCAGTCCCTCCTGCTTAGGGTCGCT
AATGCTGTTTCGGTGAAAGGGATTTATAAACAGATGCCTGGTTGCTTTAATTTCCTCCGGAAAAAACTTT
TCTTTAAAACATCATAAGGCCAGGGCCCCTCACCCTGCCTTATCTTGCAGTCGAGTCT
